Addgene plasmid #112004: pAAV-hSynapsin1-axon-GCaMP6s-P2A-mKate2
Purpose: For enriched expression of GCaMP6s in axons with cytosolic expression of mKate2
Depositing lab: Lin Tian. Depositing organization: University of California, Davis. Publication: In vivo measurement of afferent activity with axon-specific calcium imaging. Broussard GJ, Liang Y, Fridman M, Unger EK, Meng G, Xiao X, Ji N, Petreanu L, Tian L. Nat Neurosci. 2018 Sep;21(9):1272-1280. doi: 10.1038/s41593-018-0211-4. Epub 2018 Aug 20. PubMed 30127424.
Backbone
  Vector backbone: pAAV
  Backbone size w/o insert (bp): 4603
  Total vector size (bp): 6772
  Vector type: Mammalian Expression, AAV
Growth in bacteria
  Bacterial resistance: Ampicillin, 100 μg/mL
  Growth temperature: 30°C
  Growth strain: NEB Stable
  Copy number: High Copy
Gene/Insert
  Gene/Insert name: axon-GCaMP6s-P2A-mKate2 (alt name: GAP43-GCaMP6s-P2A-mKate2)
  Species: Synthetic
  Insert size (bp): 2169
  GenBank ID: MH282428
  Promoter: hSynapsin1
  Tag / fusion protein: GAP43 palmitoylation domain (N terminal on insert)
  Cloning method: Restriction Enzyme; 5′ cloning site BamHI (not destroyed); 3′ cloning site HindIII (not destroyed)
  Sequencing primers: 5′ GAAGGCGCGCTGACGTCACTCGCCG; 3′ CAAATTTTGTAATCCAGAGGTTGATT
Terms and licenses: Academic/Nonprofit Terms; Industry Terms: Not Available to Industry
How to cite: pAAV-hSynapsin1-axon-GCaMP6s-P2A-mKate2 was a gift from Lin Tian (Addgene plasmid # 112004 ; http://n2t.net/addgene:112004 ; RRID:Addgene_112004) For viral preps, please replace (Addgene plasmid # 112004) in the above sentence with: (Addgene viral prep # 112004-AAV9)
