[The description below was written by a language model from this plasmid's Addgene catalogue record and pLannotate feature annotations shown in this document.]
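Description:
pAAV-hSynapsin1-axon-GCaMP6s-P2A-mKate2 is a 6.8 kb AAV transfer plasmid for neuron-specific mammalian expression, built on a pAAV backbone with pBluescript-type remnants (lac promoter/operator, lacZα fragments, f1 ori). It is maintained in E. coli through a high-copy ColE1/pUC origin and selected with ampicillin via the β-lactamase gene. AAV2 inverted terminal repeats flank the expression cassette, so that the region between them can be packaged into recombinant AAV particles when replication and capsid functions are supplied in trans. The record indicates that a serotype 9 viral preparation is also distributed.

Between the ITRs, the human synapsin I promoter drives a single synthetic open reading frame of about 2.2 kb. It begins with a short N-terminal fragment of GAP43 (annotated as matching the rat protein) that carries the palmitoylation domain. This fragment is fused directly to the calcium indicator GCaMP6s and enriches the sensor in axons. A P2A ribosome-skipping peptide follows, then the monomeric red fluorescent protein mKate2. The two proteins are therefore made from one transcript but released separately, leaving mKate2 untargeted in the cytosol as a calcium-independent structural marker. A WPRE downstream of the coding sequence enhances transcript stability and expression, and an SV40 polyadenylation signal lies before the second ITR, annotated on the reverse strand.

The construct is intended for imaging calcium activity in axons, such as in vivo recording of long-range afferent projections, with the red channel labelling the expressing cells. The depositor and repository-sequenced records give the same cassette. They differ only in minor fragmentary annotations around the ITRs and backbone.
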