Features (pLannotate 1.2.2; 20 found; start..end, strand, type, name):
     25..155     -  repeat_region  AAV2 ITR (fragment): inverted terminal repeat of adeno-associated virus serotype 2 inverted
    237..684     +  promoter       hSyn promoter: human synapsin I promoter; confers neuron-specific expression (Kügler et al., 2003)
    721..780     +  CDS            Gap43 (fragment): NEUM_RAT - Experimental evidence at protein level: Swiss-Prot protein existence level 1. This protein is associated with nerve growth. It is a major component of the motile 'growth cones' that form the tips of elongating axons. Plays a role in axonal and dendritic filopodia induction (By similarity). From Rattus norvegicus (Rat).
    781..2127    +  CDS            GCaMP6s: improved fluorescent protein-based calcium sensor (Chen et al., 2013)
   2137..2193    +  CDS            P2A: 2A peptide from porcine teschovirus-1 polyprotein Eukaryotic ribosomes fail to insert a peptide bond between the Gly and Pro residues, yielding separate polypeptides.
   2194..2886    +  CDS            mKate2: mKate2 is a basic (constitutively fluorescent) red fluorescent protein published in 2009, derived from Entacmaea quadricolor. It is reported to be a rapidly-maturing monomer with moderate acid sensitivity.
   2910..3498    +  misc_feature   WPRE: woodchuck hepatitis virus posttranscriptional regulatory element
   3499..3518    +  misc_feature   MCS (fragment): pBluescript multiple cloning site
   3547..3668    -  polyA_signal   SV40 poly(A) signal: SV40 polyadenylation signal
   3691..3759    -  CDS            large T antigen (fragment): large T antigen from SV40 (simian virus 40)
   3830..3960    +  repeat_region  AAV2 ITR (fragment): inverted terminal repeat of adeno-associated virus serotype 2 inverted
   3974..4131    +  CDS            lacZα (fragment): LacZα fragment of β-galactosidase; lacZ fragment
   4136..4564    +  rep_origin     f1 ori (sequence partly withheld): f1 bacteriophage origin of replication; arrow indicates direction of (+) strand synthesis
   4617..4721    +  promoter       AmpR promoter: bla
   4722..5582    +  CDS            AmpR: β-lactamase; bla; confers resistance to ampicillin, carbenicillin, and related antibiotics
   5753..6341    +  rep_origin     ori: high-copy-number ColE1/pMB1/pBR322/pUC origin of replication
   6524..6616    +  CDS            lacI (fragment): lac repressor; lacI; The lac repressor binds to the lac operator to inhibit transcription in E. coli. This inhibition can be relieved by adding lactose or isopropyl-β-D-thiogalactopyranoside (IPTG).
   6629..6650    +  protein_bind   CAP binding site: CAP binding activates transcription in the presence of cAMP. E. coli catabolite activator protein
   6665..6695    +  promoter       lac promoter: promoter for the E. coli lac operon
   6703..6719    +  protein_bind   lac operator: The lac repressor binds to the lac operator to inhibit transcription in E. coli. This inhibition can be relieved by adding lactose or isopropyl-β-D-thiogalactopyranoside (IPTG). lac repressor encoded by lacI
>Addgene plasmid #112004 | pAAV-hSynapsin1-axon-GCaMP6s-P2A-mKate2 | depositor full sequence | sequence record 210581 | pAAV-hSynapsin1-axon-GCaMP6s-P2A-mKate2 sequence 6772 bps
CGCAGAATTTAAAGAGGTAATTAGGCTGCGCGCTCGCTCGCTCACTGAGGCCGCCCGGGCAAAGCCCGGG
CGTCGGGCGACCTTTGGTCGCCCGGCCTCAGTGAGCGAGCGAGCGCGCAGAGAGGGAGTGGCCAACTCCA
TCACTAGGGGTTCCTTGTAGTTAATGATTAACCCGCCATGCTACTTATCTACGTAGCCATGCTCTAGGAA
GATCTCTGCAGAGGGCCCTGCGTATGAGTGCAAGTGGGTTTTAGGACCAGGATGAGGCGGGGTGGGGGTG
CCTACCTGACGACCGACCCCGACCCACTGGACAAGCACCCAACCCCCATTCCCCAAATTGCGCATCCCCT
ATCAGAGAGGGGGAGGGGAAACAGGATGCGGCGAGGCGCGTGCGCACTGCCAGCTTCAGCACCGCGGACA
GTGCCTTCGCCCCCGCCTGGCGGCGCGCGCCACCGCCGCCTCAGCACTGAAGGCGCGCTGACGTCACTCG
CCGGTCCCCCGCAAACTCCCCTTCCCGGCCACCTTGGTCGCGTCCGCGCCGCCGCCGGCCCAGCCGGACC
GCACCACGCGAGGCGCGAGATAGGGGGGCACGGGCGCGACCATCTGCGCTGCGGCGCCGGCGACTCAGCG
CTGCCTCAGTCTGCGGTGGGCAGCGGAGGAGTCGTGTCGTGCCTGAGAGCGCAGTCGAATTCAAGCTGCT
AGCTAGTACCGGTCGCCACCATGCTGTGCTGTATGAGAAGAACCAAACAGGTTGAAAAGAATGATGAGGA
CCAAAAGATTGGTTCTCATCATCATCATCATCATGGTATGGCTAGCATGACTGGTGGACAGCAAATGGGT
CGGGATCTGTACGACGATGACGATAAGGATCTCGCCACCATGGTCGACTCATCACGTCGTAAGTGGAATA
AGACAGGTCACGCAGTCAGAGCTATAGGTCGGCTGAGCTCACTCGAGAACGTCTATATCAAGGCCGACAA
GCAGAAGAACGGCATCAAGGCGAACTTCCACATCCGCCACAACATCGAGGACGGCGGCGTGCAGCTCGCC
TACCACTACCAGCAGAACACCCCCATCGGCGACGGCCCCGTGCTGCTGCCCGACAACCACTACCTGAGCG
TGCAGTCCAAACTTTCGAAAGACCCCAACGAGAAGCGCGATCACATGGTCCTGCTGGAGTTCGTGACCGC
CGCCGGGATCACTCTCGGCATGGACGAGCTGTACAAGGGCGGTACCGGAGGGAGCATGGTGAGCAAGGGC
GAGGAGCTGTTCACCGGGGTGGTGCCCATCCTGGTCGAGCTGGACGGCGACGTAAACGGCCACAAGTTCA
GCGTGTCCGGCGAGGGTGAGGGCGATGCCACCTACGGCAAGCTGACCCTGAAGTTCATCTGCACCACCGG
CAAGCTGCCCGTGCCCTGGCCCACCCTCGTGACCACCCTGACCTACGGCGTGCAGTGCTTCAGCCGCTAC
CCCGACCACATGAAGCAGCACGACTTCTTCAAGTCCGCCATGCCCGAAGGCTACATCCAGGAGCGCACCA
TCTTCTTCAAGGACGACGGCAACTACAAGACCCGCGCCGAGGTGAAGTTCGAGGGCGACACCCTGGTGAA
CCGCATCGAGCTGAAGGGCATCGACTTCAAGGAGGACGGCAACATCCTGGGGCACAAGCTGGAGTACAAC
CTGCCGGACCAACTGACTGAAGAGCAGATCGCAGAATTTAAAGAGGCTTTCTCCCTATTTGACAAGGACG
GGGATGGGACAATAACAACCAAGGAGCTGGGGACGGTGATGCGGTCTCTGGGGCAGAACCCCACAGAAGC
AGAGCTGCAGGACATGATCAATGAAGTAGATGCCGACGGTGACGGCACAATCGACTTCCCTGAGTTCCTG
ACAATGATGGCAAGAAAAATGAAATACAGGGACACGGAAGAAGAAATTAGAGAAGCGTTCGGTGTGTTTG
ATAAGGATGGCAATGGCTACATCAGTGCAGCAGAGCTTCGCCACGTGATGACAAACCTTGGAGAGAAGTT
AACAGATGAAGAGGTTGATGAAATGATCAGGGAAGCAGACATCGATGGGGATGGTCAGGTAAACTACGAA
GAGTTTGTACAAATGATGACAGCGAAGGGATCCGGAGCCACGAACTTCTCTCTGTTAAAGCAAGCAGGAG
ACGTGGAAGAAAACCCCGGTCCTGTGAGCGAGCTGATTAAGGAGAACATGCACATGAAGCTGTACATGGA
GGGCACCGTGAACAACCACCACTTCAAGTGCACATCCGAGGGCGAAGGCAAGCCCTACGAGGGCACCCAG
ACCATGAGAATCAAGGCGGTCGAGGGCGGCCCTCTCCCCTTCGCCTTCGACATCCTGGCTACCAGCTTCA
TGTACGGCAGCAAAACCTTCATCAACCACACCCAGGGCATCCCCGACTTCTTTAAGCAGTCCTTCCCCGA
GGGCTTCACATGGGAGAGAGTCACCACATACGAAGACGGGGGCGTGCTGACCGCTACCCAGGACACCAGC
CTCCAGGACGGCTGCCTCATCTACAACGTCAAGATCAGAGGGGTGAACTTCCCATCCAACGGCCCTGTGA
TGCAGAAGAAAACACTCGGCTGGGAGGCCTCCACCGAGACCCTGTACCCCGCTGACGGCGGCCTGGAAGG
CAGAGCCGACATGGCCCTGAAGCTCGTGGGCGGGGGCCACCTGATCTGCAACTTGAAGACCACATACAGA
TCCAAGAAACCCGCTAAGAACCTCAAGATGCCCGGCGTCTACTATGTGGACAGAAGACTGGAAAGAATCA
AGGAGGCCGACAAAGAGACCTACGTCGAGCAGCACGAGGTGGCTGTGGCCAGATACTGCGACCTCCCTAG
CAAACTGGGGCACAGATAAGCTTACTAGAGCTTATCGATAATCAACCTCTGGATTACAAAATTTGTGAAA
GATTGACTGGTATTCTTAACTATGTTGCTCCTTTTACGCTATGTGGATACGCTGCTTTAATGCCTTTGTA
TCATGCTATTGCTTCCCGTATGGCTTTCATTTTCTCCTCCTTGTATAAATCCTGGTTGCTGTCTCTTTAT
GAGGAGTTGTGGCCCGTTGTCAGGCAACGTGGCGTGGTGTGCACTGTGTTTGCTGACGCAACCCCCACTG
GTTGGGGCATTGCCACCACCTGTCAGCTCCTTTCCGGGACTTTCGCTTTCCCCCTCCCTATTGCCACGGC
GGAACTCATCGCCGCCTGCCTTGCCCGCTGCTGGACAGGGGCTCGGCTGTTGGGCACTGACAATTCCGTG
GTGTTGTCGGGGAAATCATCGTCCTTTCCTTGGCTGCTCGCCTGTGTTGCCACCTGGATTCTGCGCGGGA
CGTCCTTCTGCTACGTCCCTTCGGCCCTCAATCCAGCGGACCTTCCTTCCCGCGGCCTGCTGCCGGCTCT
GCGGCCTCTTCCGCGTCTTCGCCTTCGCCCTCAGACGAGTCGGATCTCCCTTTGGGCCGCCTCCCCGCAT
CGATACCGTCGACCTCGACCCGGGCGGCCGCTTCGAGCAGACATGATAAGATACATTGATGAGTTTGGAC
AAACCACAACTAGAATGCAGTGAAAAAAATGCTTTATTTGTGAAATTTGTGATGCTATTGCTTTATTTGT
AACCATTATAAGCTGCAATAAACAAGTTAACAACAACAATTGCATTCATTTTATGTTTCAGGTTCAGGGG
GAGATGTGGGAGGTTTTTTAAAGCAAGTAAAACCTCTACAAATGTGGTAAAATCGATAAGGATCTTCCTA
GAGCATGGCTACGTAGATAAGTAGCATGGCGGGTTAATCATTAACTACAAGGAACCCCTAGTGATGGAGT
TGGCCACTCCCTCTCTGCGCGCTCGCTCGCTCACTGAGGCCGGGCGACCAAAGGTCGCCCGACGCCCGGG
CTTTGCCCGGGCGGCCTCAGTGAGCGAGCGAGCGCGCAGCCTTAATTAACCTAATTCACTGGCCGTCGTT
TTACAACGTCGTGACTGGGAAAACCCTGGCGTTACCCAACTTAATCGCCTTGCAGCACATCCCCCTTTCG
CCAGCTGGCGTAATAGCGAAGAGGCCCGCACCGATCGCCCTTCCCAACAGTTGCGCAGCCTGAATGGCGA
ATGGG
[124 nt withheld, positions 4136-4259]
C
[91 nt withheld, positions 4261-4351]
A
[49 nt withheld, positions 4353-4401]
CCTTTGACGTTGGAGTCCACGTTCTTT
[37 nt withheld, positions 4429-4465]
ACCCTATCTCGGTCTATTCTTTTGATTTATAAGGGATTTTGCCGATTTCGGCCTATTGGTTAAAAAATGA
GCTGATTTAACAAAAATTTAACGCGAATTTTAACAAAATATTAACGCTTACAATTTAGGTGGCACTTTTC
GGGGAAATGTGCGCGGAACCCCTATTTGTTTATTTTTCTAAATACATTCAAATATGTATCCGCTCATGAG
ACAATAACCCTGATAAATGCTTCAATAATATTGAAAAAGGAAGAGTATGAGTATTCAACATTTCCGTGTC
GCCCTTATTCCCTTTTTTGCGGCATTTTGCCTTCCTGTTTTTGCTCACCCAGAAACGCTGGTGAAAGTAA
AAGATGCTGAAGATCAGTTGGGTGCACGAGTGGGTTACATCGAACTGGATCTCAACAGCGGTAAGATCCT
TGAGAGTTTTCGCCCCGAAGAACGTTTTCCAATGATGAGCACTTTTAAAGTTCTGCTATGTGGCGCGGTA
TTATCCCGTATTGACGCCGGGCAAGAGCAACTCGGTCGCCGCATACACTATTCTCAGAATGACTTGGTTG
AGTACTCACCAGTCACAGAAAAGCATCTTACGGATGGCATGACAGTAAGAGAATTATGCAGTGCTGCCAT
AACCATGAGTGATAACACTGCGGCCAACTTACTTCTGACAACGATCGGAGGACCGAAGGAGCTAACCGCT
TTTTTGCACAACATGGGGGATCATGTAACTCGCCTTGATCGTTGGGAACCGGAGCTGAATGAAGCCATAC
CAAACGACGAGCGTGACACCACGATGCCTGTAGCAATGGCAACAACGTTGCGCAAACTATTAACTGGCGA
ACTACTTACTCTAGCTTCCCGGCAACAATTAATAGACTGGATGGAGGCGGATAAAGTTGCAGGACCACTT
CTGCGCTCGGCCCTTCCGGCTGGCTGGTTTATTGCTGATAAATCTGGAGCCGGTGAGCGTGGGTCTCGCG
GTATCATTGCAGCACTGGGGCCAGATGGTAAGCCCTCCCGTATCGTAGTTATCTACACGACGGGGAGTCA
GGCAACTATGGATGAACGAAATAGACAGATCGCTGAGATAGGTGCCTCACTGATTAAGCATTGGTAACTG
TCAGACCAAGTTTACTCATATATACTTTAGATTGATTTAAAACTTCATTTTTAATTTAAAAGGATCTAGG
TGAAGATCCTTTTTGATAATCTCATGACCAAAATCCCTTAACGTGAGTTTTCGTTCCACTGAGCGTCAGA
CCCCGTAGAAAAGATCAAAGGATCTTCTTGAGATCCTTTTTTTCTGCGCGTAATCTGCTGCTTGCAAACA
AAAAAACCACCGCTACCAGCGGTGGTTTGTTTGCCGGATCAAGAGCTACCAACTCTTTTTCCGAAGGTAA
CTGGCTTCAGCAGAGCGCAGATACCAAATACTGTTCTTCTAGTGTAGCCGTAGTTAGGCCACCACTTCAA
GAACTCTGTAGCACCGCCTACATACCTCGCTCTGCTAATCCTGTTACCAGTGGCTGCTGCCAGTGGCGAT
AAGTCGTGTCTTACCGGGTTGGACTCAAGACGATAGTTACCGGATAAGGCGCAGCGGTCGGGCTGAACGG
GGGGTTCGTGCACACAGCCCAGCTTGGAGCGAACGACCTACACCGAACTGAGATACCTACAGCGTGAGCT
ATGAGAAAGCGCCACGCTTCCCGAAGGGAGAAAGGCGGACAGGTATCCGGTAAGCGGCAGGGTCGGAACA
GGAGAGCGCACGAGGGAGCTTCCAGGGGGAAACGCCTGGTATCTTTATAGTCCTGTCGGGTTTCGCCACC
TCTGACTTGAGCGTCGATTTTTGTGATGCTCGTCAGGGGGGCGGAGCCTATGGAAAAACGCCAGCAACGC
GGCCTTTTTACGGTTCCTGGCCTTTTGCTGGCCTTTTGCTCACATGTTCTTTCCTGCGTTATCCCCTGAT
TCTGTGGATAACCGTATTACCGCCTTTGAGTGAGCTGATACCGCTCGCCGCAGCCGAACGACCGAGCGCA
GCGAGTCAGTGAGCGAGGAAGCGGAAGAGCGCCCAATACGCAAACCGCCTCTCCCCGCGCGTTGGCCGAT
TCATTAATGCAGCTGGCACGACAGGTTTCCCGACTGGAAAGCGGGCAGTGAGCGCAACGCAATTAATGTG
AGTTAGCTCACTCATTAGGCACCCCAGGCTTTACACTTTATGCTTCCGGCTCGTATGTTGTGTGGAATTG
TGAGCGGATAACAATTTCACACAGGAAACAGCTATGACCATGATTACGCCAGATTTAATTAAGGCCT
