Features (pLannotate 1.2.2; 25 found; start..end, strand, type, name):
     23..155     -  repeat_region  AAV2 ITR (fragment): inverted terminal repeat of adeno-associated virus serotype 2 inverted
    237..684     +  promoter       hSyn promoter: human synapsin I promoter; confers neuron-specific expression (Kügler et al., 2003)
    721..780     +  CDS            Gap43 (fragment): NEUM_RAT - Experimental evidence at protein level: Swiss-Prot protein existence level 1. This protein is associated with nerve growth. It is a major component of the motile 'growth cones' that form the tips of elongating axons. Plays a role in axonal and dendritic filopodia induction (By similarity). From Rattus norvegicus (Rat).
    781..2127    +  CDS            GCaMP6s: improved fluorescent protein-based calcium sensor (Chen et al., 2013)
   2137..2193    +  CDS            P2A: 2A peptide from porcine teschovirus-1 polyprotein Eukaryotic ribosomes fail to insert a peptide bond between the Gly and Pro residues, yielding separate polypeptides.
   2194..2886    +  CDS            mKate2: mKate2 is a basic (constitutively fluorescent) red fluorescent protein published in 2009, derived from Entacmaea quadricolor. It is reported to be a rapidly-maturing monomer with moderate acid sensitivity.
   2910..3498    +  misc_feature   WPRE: woodchuck hepatitis virus posttranscriptional regulatory element
   3499..3518    +  misc_feature   MCS (fragment): pBluescript multiple cloning site
   3547..3668    -  polyA_signal   SV40 poly(A) signal: SV40 polyadenylation signal
   3691..3759    -  CDS            large T antigen (fragment): large T antigen from SV40 (simian virus 40)
   3830..3942    +  repeat_region  AAV2 ITR (fragment): inverted terminal repeat of adeno-associated virus serotype 2 inverted
   3953..3971    -  promoter       T7 promoter: promoter for bacteriophage T7 RNA polymerase
   3974..4030    +  CDS            lacZα (fragment): LacZα fragment of β-galactosidase; lacZ fragment
   4038..4065    -  repeat_region  AAV2 ITR (fragment): inverted terminal repeat of adeno-associated virus serotype 2 inverted
   4063..4132    +  CDS            lacZα (fragment): LacZα fragment of β-galactosidase; lacZ fragment
   4137..4565    +  rep_origin     f1 ori (sequence partly withheld): f1 bacteriophage origin of replication; arrow indicates direction of (+) strand synthesis
   4618..4722    +  promoter       AmpR promoter: bla
   4723..5583    +  CDS            AmpR: β-lactamase; bla; confers resistance to ampicillin, carbenicillin, and related antibiotics
   5754..6342    +  rep_origin     ori: high-copy-number ColE1/pMB1/pBR322/pUC origin of replication
   6525..6581    +  CDS            lacI (fragment): lac repressor; lacI; The lac repressor binds to the lac operator to inhibit transcription in E. coli. This inhibition can be relieved by adding lactose or isopropyl-β-D-thiogalactopyranoside (IPTG).
   6575..6596    -  repeat_region  AAV2 ITR (fragment): inverted terminal repeat of adeno-associated virus serotype 2 inverted
   6629..6650    +  protein_bind   CAP binding site: CAP binding activates transcription in the presence of cAMP. E. coli catabolite activator protein
   6665..6695    +  promoter       lac promoter: promoter for the E. coli lac operon
   6703..6719    +  protein_bind   lac operator: The lac repressor binds to the lac operator to inhibit transcription in E. coli. This inhibition can be relieved by adding lactose or isopropyl-β-D-thiogalactopyranoside (IPTG). lac repressor encoded by lacI
   6742..28      -  CDS            lacZα (fragment) (across the origin): LacZα fragment of β-galactosidase; lacZ fragment
>Addgene plasmid #112004 | pAAV-hSynapsin1-axon-GCaMP6s-P2A-mKate2 | addgene full sequence | sequence record 213870 | Addgene NGS Result
GCGGGCCTCTTCGCTATTACGCCAGCTGCGCGCTCGCTCGCTCACTGAGGCCGCCCGGGCAAAGCCCGGG
CGTCGGGCGACCTTTGGTCGCCCGGCCTCAGTGAGCGAGCGAGCGCGCAGAGAGGGAGTGGCCAACTCCA
TCACTAGGGGTTCCTTGTAGTTAATGATTAACCCGCCATGCTACTTATCTACGTAGCCATGCTCTAGGAA
GATCTCTGCAGAGGGCCCTGCGTATGAGTGCAAGTGGGTTTTAGGACCAGGATGAGGCGGGGTGGGGGTG
CCTACCTGACGACCGACCCCGACCCACTGGACAAGCACCCAACCCCCATTCCCCAAATTGCGCATCCCCT
ATCAGAGAGGGGGAGGGGAAACAGGATGCGGCGAGGCGCGTGCGCACTGCCAGCTTCAGCACCGCGGACA
GTGCCTTCGCCCCCGCCTGGCGGCGCGCGCCACCGCCGCCTCAGCACTGAAGGCGCGCTGACGTCACTCG
CCGGTCCCCCGCAAACTCCCCTTCCCGGCCACCTTGGTCGCGTCCGCGCCGCCGCCGGCCCAGCCGGACC
GCACCACGCGAGGCGCGAGATAGGGGGGCACGGGCGCGACCATCTGCGCTGCGGCGCCGGCGACTCAGCG
CTGCCTCAGTCTGCGGTGGGCAGCGGAGGAGTCGTGTCGTGCCTGAGAGCGCAGTCGAATTCAAGCTGCT
AGCTAGTACCGGTCGCCACCATGCTGTGCTGTATGAGAAGAACCAAACAGGTTGAAAAGAATGATGAGGA
CCAAAAGATTGGTTCTCATCATCATCATCATCATGGTATGGCTAGCATGACTGGTGGACAGCAAATGGGT
CGGGATCTGTACGACGATGACGATAAGGATCTCGCCACCATGGTCGACTCATCACGTCGTAAGTGGAATA
AGACAGGTCACGCAGTCAGAGCTATAGGTCGGCTGAGCTCACTCGAGAACGTCTATATCAAGGCCGACAA
GCAGAAGAACGGCATCAAGGCGAACTTCCACATCCGCCACAACATCGAGGACGGCGGCGTGCAGCTCGCC
TACCACTACCAGCAGAACACCCCCATCGGCGACGGCCCCGTGCTGCTGCCCGACAACCACTACCTGAGCG
TGCAGTCCAAACTTTCGAAAGACCCCAACGAGAAGCGCGATCACATGGTCCTGCTGGAGTTCGTGACCGC
CGCCGGGATCACTCTCGGCATGGACGAGCTGTACAAGGGCGGTACCGGAGGGAGCATGGTGAGCAAGGGC
GAGGAGCTGTTCACCGGGGTGGTGCCCATCCTGGTCGAGCTGGACGGCGACGTAAACGGCCACAAGTTCA
GCGTGTCCGGCGAGGGTGAGGGCGATGCCACCTACGGCAAGCTGACCCTGAAGTTCATCTGCACCACCGG
CAAGCTGCCCGTGCCCTGGCCCACCCTCGTGACCACCCTGACCTACGGCGTGCAGTGCTTCAGCCGCTAC
CCCGACCACATGAAGCAGCACGACTTCTTCAAGTCCGCCATGCCCGAAGGCTACATCCAGGAGCGCACCA
TCTTCTTCAAGGACGACGGCAACTACAAGACCCGCGCCGAGGTGAAGTTCGAGGGCGACACCCTGGTGAA
CCGCATCGAGCTGAAGGGCATCGACTTCAAGGAGGACGGCAACATCCTGGGGCACAAGCTGGAGTACAAC
CTGCCGGACCAACTGACTGAAGAGCAGATCGCAGAATTTAAAGAGGCTTTCTCCCTATTTGACAAGGACG
GGGATGGGACAATAACAACCAAGGAGCTGGGGACGGTGATGCGGTCTCTGGGGCAGAACCCCACAGAAGC
AGAGCTGCAGGACATGATCAATGAAGTAGATGCCGACGGTGACGGCACAATCGACTTCCCTGAGTTCCTG
ACAATGATGGCAAGAAAAATGAAATACAGGGACACGGAAGAAGAAATTAGAGAAGCGTTCGGTGTGTTTG
ATAAGGATGGCAATGGCTACATCAGTGCAGCAGAGCTTCGCCACGTGATGACAAACCTTGGAGAGAAGTT
AACAGATGAAGAGGTTGATGAAATGATCAGGGAAGCAGACATCGATGGGGATGGTCAGGTAAACTACGAA
GAGTTTGTACAAATGATGACAGCGAAGGGATCCGGAGCCACGAACTTCTCTCTGTTAAAGCAAGCAGGAG
ACGTGGAAGAAAACCCCGGTCCTGTGAGCGAGCTGATTAAGGAGAACATGCACATGAAGCTGTACATGGA
GGGCACCGTGAACAACCACCACTTCAAGTGCACATCCGAGGGCGAAGGCAAGCCCTACGAGGGCACCCAG
ACCATGAGAATCAAGGCGGTCGAGGGCGGCCCTCTCCCCTTCGCCTTCGACATCCTGGCTACCAGCTTCA
TGTACGGCAGCAAAACCTTCATCAACCACACCCAGGGCATCCCCGACTTCTTTAAGCAGTCCTTCCCCGA
GGGCTTCACATGGGAGAGAGTCACCACATACGAAGACGGGGGCGTGCTGACCGCTACCCAGGACACCAGC
CTCCAGGACGGCTGCCTCATCTACAACGTCAAGATCAGAGGGGTGAACTTCCCATCCAACGGCCCTGTGA
TGCAGAAGAAAACACTCGGCTGGGAGGCCTCCACCGAGACCCTGTACCCCGCTGACGGCGGCCTGGAAGG
CAGAGCCGACATGGCCCTGAAGCTCGTGGGCGGGGGCCACCTGATCTGCAACTTGAAGACCACATACAGA
TCCAAGAAACCCGCTAAGAACCTCAAGATGCCCGGCGTCTACTATGTGGACAGAAGACTGGAAAGAATCA
AGGAGGCCGACAAAGAGACCTACGTCGAGCAGCACGAGGTGGCTGTGGCCAGATACTGCGACCTCCCTAG
CAAACTGGGGCACAGATAAGCTTACTAGAGCTTATCGATAATCAACCTCTGGATTACAAAATTTGTGAAA
GATTGACTGGTATTCTTAACTATGTTGCTCCTTTTACGCTATGTGGATACGCTGCTTTAATGCCTTTGTA
TCATGCTATTGCTTCCCGTATGGCTTTCATTTTCTCCTCCTTGTATAAATCCTGGTTGCTGTCTCTTTAT
GAGGAGTTGTGGCCCGTTGTCAGGCAACGTGGCGTGGTGTGCACTGTGTTTGCTGACGCAACCCCCACTG
GTTGGGGCATTGCCACCACCTGTCAGCTCCTTTCCGGGACTTTCACTTTCCCCCTCCCTATTGCCACGGC
GGAACTCATCGCCGCCTGCCTTGCCCGCTGCTGGACAGGGGCTCGGCTGTTGGGCACTGACAATTCCGTG
GTGTTGTCGGGGAAATCATCGTCCTTTCCTTGGCTGCTCGCCTGTGTTGCCACCTGGATTCTGCGCGGGA
CGTCCTTCTGCTACGTCCCTTCGGCCCTCAATCCAGCGGACCTTCCTTCCCGCGGCCTGCTGCCGGCTCT
GCGGCCTCTTCCGCGTCTTCGCCTTCGCCCTCAGACGAGTCGGATCTCCCTTTGGGCCGCCTCCCCGCAT
CGATACCGTCGACCTCGACCCGGGCGGCCGCTTCGAGCAGACATGATAAGATACATTGATGAGTTTGGAC
AAACCACAACTAGAATGCAGTGAAAAAAATGCTTTATTTGTGAAATTTGTGATGCTATTGCTTTATTTGT
AACCATTATAAGCTGCAATAAACAAGTTAACAACAACAATTGCATTCATTTTATGTTTCAGGTTCAGGGG
GAGATGTGGGAGGTTTTTTAAAGCAAGTAAAACCTCTACAAATGTGGTAAAATCGATAAGGATCTTCCTA
GAGCATGGCTACGTAGATAAGTAGCATGGCGGGTTAATCATTAACTACAAGGAACCCCTAGTGATGGAGT
TGGCCACTCCCTCTCTGCGCGCTCGCTCGCTCACTGAGGCCGGGCGACCAAAGGTCGCCCGACGCCCGGG
CTTTGCCCGGGCGGCCTCAGTGCCCAATTCGCCCTATAGTGAGTCGTATTACAATTCACTGGCCGTCGTT
TTACAACGTCGTGACTGGGAAAACCCTGGCGTTACCCAACGTCCGCGCGGCCTCAGTGAGCGAGCGAGCG
CGCAGCTGGCGTAATAGCGAAGAGGCCCGCACCGATCGCCCTTCCCAACAGTTGCGCAGCCTGAATGGCG
AATGGG
[124 nt withheld, positions 4137-4260]
C
[91 nt withheld, positions 4262-4352]
A
[49 nt withheld, positions 4354-4402]
CCTTTGACGTTGGAGTCCACGTTCTTT
[37 nt withheld, positions 4430-4466]
ACCCTATCTCGGTCTATTCTTTTGATTTATAAGGGATTTTGCCGATTTCGGCCTATTGGTTAAAAAATGA
GCTGATTTAACAAAAATTTAACGCGAATTTTAACAAAATATTAACGCTTACAATTTAGGTGGCACTTTTC
GGGGAAATGTGCGCGGAACCCCTATTTGTTTATTTTTCTAAATACATTCAAATATGTATCCGCTCATGAG
ACAATAACCCTGATAAATGCTTCAATAATATTGAAAAAGGAAGAGTATGAGTATTCAACATTTCCGTGTC
GCCCTTATTCCCTTTTTTGCGGCATTTTGCCTTCCTGTTTTTGCTCACCCAGAAACGCTGGTGAAAGTAA
AAGATGCTGAAGATCAGTTGGGTGCACGAGTGGGTTACATCGAACTGGATCTCAACAGCGGTAAGATCCT
TGAGAGTTTTCGCCCCGAAGAACGTTTTCCAATGATGAGCACTTTTAAAGTTCTGCTATGTGGCGCGGTA
TTATCCCGTATTGACGCCGGGCAAGAGCAACTCGGTCGCCGCATACACTATTCTCAGAATGACTTGGTTG
AGTACTCACCAGTCACAGAAAAGCATCTTACGGATGGCATGACAGTAAGAGAATTATGCAGTGCTGCCAT
AACCATGAGTGATAACACTGCGGCCAACTTACTTCTGACAACGATCGGAGGACCGAAGGAGCTAACCGCT
TTTTTGCACAACATGGGGGATCATGTAACTCGCCTTGATCGTTGGGAACCGGAGCTGAATGAAGCCATAC
CAAACGACGAGCGTGACACCACGATGCCTGTAGCAATGGCAACAACGTTGCGCAAACTATTAACTGGCGA
ACTACTTACTCTAGCTTCCCGGCAACAATTAATAGACTGGATGGAGGCGGATAAAGTTGCAGGACCACTT
CTGCGCTCGGCCCTTCCGGCTGGCTGGTTTATTGCTGATAAATCTGGAGCCGGTGAGCGTGGGTCTCGCG
GTATCATTGCAGCACTGGGGCCAGATGGTAAGCCCTCCCGTATCGTAGTTATCTACACGACGGGGAGTCA
GGCAACTATGGATGAACGAAATAGACAGATCGCTGAGATAGGTGCCTCACTGATTAAGCATTGGTAACTG
TCAGACCAAGTTTACTCATATATACTTTAGATTGATTTAAAACTTCATTTTTAATTTAAAAGGATCTAGG
TGAAGATCCTTTTTGATAATCTCATGACCAAAATCCCTTAACGTGAGTTTTCGTTCCACTGAGCGTCAGA
CCCCGTAGAAAAGATCAAAGGATCTTCTTGAGATCCTTTTTTTCTGCGCGTAATCTGCTGCTTGCAAACA
AAAAAACCACCGCTACCAGCGGTGGTTTGTTTGCCGGATCAAGAGCTACCAACTCTTTTTCCGAAGGTAA
CTGGCTTCAGCAGAGCGCAGATACCAAATACTGTTCTTCTAGTGTAGCCGTAGTTAGGCCACCACTTCAA
GAACTCTGTAGCACCGCCTACATACCTCGCTCTGCTAATCCTGTTACCAGTGGCTGCTGCCAGTGGCGAT
AAGTCGTGTCTTACCGGGTTGGACTCAAGACGATAGTTACCGGATAAGGCGCAGCGGTCGGGCTGAACGG
GGGGTTCGTGCACACAGCCCAGCTTGGAGCGAACGACCTACACCGAACTGAGATACCTACAGCGTGAGCT
ATGAGAAAGCGCCACGCTTCCCGAAGGGAGAAAGGCGGACAGGTATCCGGTAAGCGGCAGGGTCGGAACA
GGAGAGCGCACGAGGGAGCTTCCAGGGGGAAACGCCTGGTATCTTTATAGTCCTGTCGGGTTTCGCCACC
TCTGACTTGAGCGTCGATTTTTGTGATGCTCGTCAGGGGGGCGGAGCCTATGGAAAAACGCCAGCAACGC
GGCCTTTTTACGGTTCCTGGCCTTTTGCTGGCCTTTTGCTCACATGTTCTTTCCTGCGTTATCCCCTGAT
TCTGTGGATAACCGTATTACCGCCTTTGAGTGAGCTGATACCGCTCGCCGCAGCCGAACGACCGAGCGCA
GCGAGTCAGTGAGCGAGGAAGCGGAAGAGCGCCCAATACGCAAACCGCCTCTCCCCGCGCGTTGGCCGAT
TCATTAATGCAGCTGCGCGCTCGCTCGCTCGACTGGGACGCGGGCAGTGAGCGCAACGCAATTAATGTGA
GTTAGCTCACTCATTAGGCACCCCAGGCTTTACACTTTATGCTTCCGGCTCGTATGTTGTGTGGAATTGT
GAGCGGATAACAATTTCACACAGGAAACAGCTWTGGGCTGCGCAACTGTTGGGAAGGGCGATCGGT
